>Addgene plasmid #91209 | pDIRECT_10E | addgene full sequence | sequence record 182248 | Addgene NGS Result
CCCGTAGAAAAGATCAAAGGATCTTCTTGAGATCCTTTTTTTCTGCGCGTAATCTGCTGCTTGCAAACAA
AAAAACCACCGCTACCAGCGGTGGTTTGTTTGCCGGATCAAGAGCTACCAACTCTTTTTCCGAAGGTAAC
TGGCTTCAGCAGAGCGCAGATACCAAATACTGTTCTTCTAGTGTAGCCGTAGTTAGGCCACCACTTCAAG
AACTCTGTAGCACCGCCTACATACCTCGCTCTGCTAATCCTGTTACCAGTGGCTGCTGCCAGTGGCGATA
AGTCGTGTCTTACCGGGTTGGACTCAAGACGATAGTTACCGGATAAGGCGCAGCGGTCGGGCTGAACGGG
GGGTTCGTGCACACAGCCCAGCTTGGAGCGAACGACCTACACCGAACTGAGATACCTACAGCGTGAGCTA
TGAGAAAGCGCCACGCTTCCCGAAGGGAGAAAGGCGGACAGGTATCCGGTAAGCGGCAGGGTCGGAACAG
GAGAGCGCACGAGGGAGCTTCCAGGGGGAAACGCCTGGTATCTTTATAGTCCTGTCGGGTTTCGCCACCT
CTGACTTGAGCGTCGATTTTTGTGATGCTCGTCAGGGGGGCGGAGCCTATGGAAAAACGCCAGCAACGCG
GCCTTTTTACGGTTCCTGGCCTTTTGCTGGCCTTTTGCTCACATGTTCTTTCCTGCGTTATCCCCTGATT
CTGTGGATAACCGTATTACCGCCTTTGAGTGAGCTGATACCGCTCGCCGCAGCCGAACGACCGAGCGCAG
CGAGTCAGTGAGCGAGGAAGCGGGAGAGCGCCCATATGCGCACTCCTCGCATGCGGCGCGCCGATCGGCG
CGCCAGATTTGCCTTTTCAATTTCAGAAAGAATGCTAACCCACAGATGGTTAGAGAGGCTTACGCAGCAG
GTATCATCAAGACGATCTACCCGAGCAATAATCTCCAGGAAATCAAATACCTTCCCAAGAAGGTTAAAGA
TGCAGTCAAAAGATTCAGGACTAACTGCATCAAGAACACAGAGAAAGATATATTTCTCAAGATCAGAAGT
ACTATTCCAGTATGGACGATTCAAGGCTTGCTTCACAAACCAAGGCAAGTAATAGAGATTGGAGTCTCTA
AAAAGGTAGTTCCCACTGAATCAAAGGCCATGGAGTCAAAGATTCAAATAGAGGACCTAACAGAACTCGC
CGTAAAGACTGGCGAACAGTTCATACAGAGTCTCTTACGACTCAATGACAAGAAGAAAATCTTCGTCAAC
ATGGTGGAGCACGACACACTTGTCTACTCCAAAAATATCAAAGATACAGTCTCAGAAGACCAAAGGGCAA
TTGAGACTTTTCAACAAAGGGTAATATCCGGAAACCTCCTCGGATTCCATTGCCCAGCTATCTGTCACTT
TATTGTGAAGATAGTGGAAAAGGAAGGTGGCTCCTACAAATGCCATCATTGCGATAAAGGAAAGGCCATC
GTTGAAGATGCCTCTGCCGACAGTGGTCCCAAAGATGGACCCCCACCCACGAGGAGCATCGTGGAAAAAG
AAGACGTTCCAACCACGTCTTCAAAGCAAGTGGATTGATGTGATATCTCCACTGACGTAAGGGATGACGC
ACAATCCCACTATCCTTCGCAAGACCCTTCCTCTATATAAGGAAGTTCATTTCATTTGGAGAGAACACGG
GGGACTCCTGCAGGTAGATCGCTCGTCGACATGGATAAGAAGTACTCTATCGGACTCGATATCGGAACTA
ACTCTGTGGGATGGGCTGTGATCACCGATGAGTACAAGGTGCCATCTAAGAAGTTCAAGGTTCTCGGAAA
CACCGATAGGCACTCTATCAAGAAAAACCTTATCGGTGCTCTCCTCTTCGATTCTGGTGAAACTGCTGAG
GCTACCAGACTCAAGAGAACCGCTAGAAGAAGGTACACCAGAAGAAAGAACAGGATCTGCTACCTCCAAG
AGATCTTCTCTAACGAGATGGCTAAAGTGGATGATTCATTCTTCCACAGGCTCGAAGAGTCATTCCTCGT
GGAAGAAGATAAGAAGCACGAGAGGCACCCTATCTTCGGAAACATCGTTGATGAGGTGGCATACCACGAG
AAGTACCCTACTATCTACCACCTCAGAAAGAAGCTCGTTGATTCTACTGATAAGGCTGATCTCAGGCTCA
TCTACCTCGCTCTCGCTCACATGATCAAGTTCAGAGGACACTTCCTCATCGAGGGTGATCTCAACCCTGA
TAACTCTGATGTGGATAAGTTGTTCATCCAGCTCGTGCAGACCTACAACCAGCTTTTCGAAGAGAACCCT
ATCAACGCTTCAGGTGTGGATGCTAAGGCTATCCTCTCTGCTAGGCTCTCTAAGTCAAGAAGGCTTGAGA
ACCTCATTGCTCAGCTCCCTGGTGAGAAGAAGAACGGACTTTTCGGAAACTTGATCGCTCTCTCTCTCGG
ACTCACCCCTAACTTCAAGTCTAACTTCGATCTCGCTGAGGATGCAAAGCTCCAGCTCTCAAAGGATACC
TACGATGATGATCTCGATAACCTCCTCGCTCAGATCGGAGATCAGTACGCTGATTTGTTCCTCGCTGCTA
AGAACCTCTCTGATGCTATCCTCCTCAGTGATATCCTCAGAGTGAACACCGAGATCACCAAGGCTCCACT
CTCAGCTTCTATGATCAAGAGATACGATGAGCACCACCAGGATCTCACACTTCTCAAGGCTCTTGTTAGA
CAGCAGCTCCCAGAGAAGTACAAAGAGATTTTCTTCGATCAGTCTAAGAACGGATACGCTGGTTACATCG
ATGGTGGTGCATCTCAAGAAGAGTTCTACAAGTTCATCAAGCCTATCCTCGAGAAGATGGATGGAACCGA
GGAACTCCTCGTGAAGCTCAATAGAGAGGATCTTCTCAGAAAGCAGAGGACCTTCGATAACGGATCTATC
CCTCATCAGATCCACCTCGGAGAGTTGCACGCTATCCTTAGAAGGCAAGAGGATTTCTACCCATTCCTCA
AGGATAACAGGGAAAAGATTGAGAAGATTCTCACCTTCAGAATCCCTTACTACGTGGGACCTCTCGCTAG
AGGAAACTCAAGATTCGCTTGGATGACCAGAAAGTCTGAGGAAACCATCACCCCTTGGAACTTCGAAGAG
GTGGTGGATAAGGGTGCTAGTGCTCAGTCTTTCATCGAGAGGATGACCAACTTCGATAAGAACCTTCCAA
ACGAGAAGGTGCTCCCTAAGCACTCTTTGCTCTACGAGTACTTCACCGTGTACAACGAGTTGACCAAGGT
TAAGTACGTGACCGAGGGAATGAGGAAGCCTGCTTTTTTGTCAGGTGAGCAAAAGAAGGCTATCGTTGAT
CTCTTGTTCAAGACCAACAGAAAGGTGACCGTGAAGCAGCTCAAAGAGGATTACTTCAAGAAAATCGAGT
GCTTCGATTCAGTTGAGATTTCTGGTGTTGAGGATAGGTTCAACGCATCTCTCGGAACCTACCACGATCT
CCTCAAGATCATTAAGGATAAGGATTTCTTGGATAACGAGGAAAACGAGGATATCTTGGAGGATATCGTT
CTTACCCTCACCCTCTTTGAAGATAGAGAGATGATTGAAGAAAGGCTCAAGACCTACGCTCATCTCTTCG
ATGATAAGGTGATGAAGCAGTTGAAGAGAAGAAGATACACTGGTTGGGGAAGGCTCTCAAGAAAGCTCAT
TAACGGAATCAGGGATAAGCAGTCTGGAAAGACAATCCTTGATTTCCTCAAGTCTGATGGATTCGCTAAC
AGAAACTTCATGCAGCTCATCCACGATGATTCTCTCACCTTTAAAGAGGATATCCAGAAGGCTCAGGTTT
CAGGACAGGGTGATAGTCTCCATGAGCATATCGCTAACCTCGCTGGATCTCCTGCAATCAAGAAGGGAAT
CCTCCAGACTGTGAAGGTTGTGGATGAGTTGGTGAAGGTGATGGGAAGGCATAAGCCTGAGAACATCGTG
ATCGAAATGGCTAGAGAGAACCAGACCACTCAGAAGGGACAGAAGAACTCTAGGGAAAGGATGAAGAGGA
TCGAGGAAGGTATCAAAGAGCTTGGATCTCAGATCCTCAAAGAGCACCCTGTTGAGAACACTCAGCTCCA
GAATGAGAAGCTCTACCTCTACTACCTCCAGAACGGAAGGGATATGTATGTGGATCAAGAGTTGGATATC
AACAGGCTCTCTGATTACGATGTTGATCATATCGTGCCACAGTCATTCTTGAAGGATGATTCTATCGATA
ACAAGGTGCTCACCAGGTCTGATAAGAACAGGGGTAAGAGTGATAACGTGCCAAGTGAAGAGGTTGTGAA
GAAAATGAAGAACTATTGGAGGCAGCTCCTCAACGCTAAGCTCATCACTCAGAGAAAGTTCGATAACTTG
ACTAAGGCTGAGAGGGGAGGACTCTCTGAATTGGATAAGGCAGGATTCATCAAGAGGCAGCTTGTGGAAA
CCAGGCAGATCACTAAGCACGTTGCACAGATCCTCGATTCTAGGATGAACACCAAGTACGATGAGAACGA
TAAGTTGATCAGGGAAGTGAAGGTTATCACCCTCAAGTCAAAGCTCGTGTCTGATTTCAGAAAGGATTTC
CAATTCTACAAGGTGAGGGAAATCAACAACTACCACCACGCTCACGATGCTTACCTTAACGCTGTTGTTG
GAACCGCTCTCATCAAGAAGTATCCTAAGCTCGAGTCAGAGTTCGTGTACGGTGATTACAAGGTGTACGA
TGTGAGGAAGATGATCGCTAAGTCTGAGCAAGAGATCGGAAAGGCTACCGCTAAGTATTTCTTCTACTCT
AACATCATGAATTTCTTCAAGACCGAGATTACCCTCGCTAACGGTGAGATCAGAAAGAGGCCACTCATCG
AGACAAACGGTGAAACAGGTGAGATCGTGTGGGATAAGGGAAGGGATTTCGCTACCGTTAGAAAGGTGCT
CTCTATGCCACAGGTGAACATCGTTAAGAAAACCGAGGTGCAGACCGGTGGATTCTCTAAAGAGTCTATC
CTCCCTAAGAGGAACTCTGATAAGCTCATTGCTAGGAAGAAGGATTGGGACCCTAAGAAATACGGTGGTT
TCGATTCTCCTACCGTGGCTTACTCTGTTCTCGTTGTGGCTAAGGTTGAGAAGGGAAAGAGTAAGAAGCT
CAAGTCTGTTAAGGAACTTCTCGGAATCACTATCATGGAAAGGTCATCTTTCGAGAAGAACCCAATCGAT
TTCCTCGAGGCTAAGGGATACAAAGAGGTTAAGAAGGATCTCATCATCAAGCTCCCAAAGTACTCACTCT
TCGAACTCGAGAACGGTAGAAAGAGGATGCTCGCTTCTGCTGGTGAGCTTCAAAAGGGAAACGAGCTTGC
TCTCCCATCTAAGTACGTTAACTTTCTTTACCTCGCTTCTCACTACGAGAAGTTGAAGGGATCTCCAGAA
GATAACGAGCAGAAGCAACTTTTCGTTGAGCAGCACAAGCACTACTTGGATGAGATCATCGAGCAGATCT
CTGAGTTCTCTAAAAGGGTGATCCTCGCTGATGCAAACCTCGATAAGGTGTTGTCTGCTTACAACAAGCA
CAGAGATAAGCCTATCAGGGAACAGGCAGAGAACATCATCCATCTCTTCACCCTTACCAACCTCGGTGCT
CCTGCTGCTTTCAAGTACTTCGATACAACCATCGATAGGAAGAGATACACCTCTACCAAAGAAGTGCTCG
ATGCTACCCTCATCCATCAGTCTATCACTGGACTCTACGAGACTAGGATCGATCTCTCACAGCTCGGTGG
TGATTCAAGGGCTGATCCTAAGAAGAAGAGGAAGGTTTGACTCGAGATATGAAGATGAAGATGAAATATT
TGGTGTGTCAAATAAAAAGCTTGTGTGCTTAAGTTTGTGTTTTTTTCTTGGCTTGTTGTGTTATGAATTT
GTGGCTTTTTCTAATATTAAATGAATGTAAGATCACATTATAATGAATAAACAAATGTTTCTATAATCCA
TTGTGAATGTTTTGTTGGATCTCTTCTGCAGCATATAACTACTGTATGTGCTATGGTATGGACTATGGAA
TATGATTAAAGATAAGGAGCTCCGGTGACGGACGGCGCGCCGAAGAGCTGGCAGACATACTGTCCCACAA
ATGAAGATGGAATCTGTAAAAGAAAACGCGTGAAATAATGCGTCTGACAAAGGTTAGGTCGGCTGCCTTT
AATCAATACCAAAGTGGTCCCTACCACGATGGAAAAACTGTGCAGTCGGTTTGGCTTTTTCTGACGAACA
AATAAGATTCGTGGCCGACAGGTGGGGGTCCACCATGTGAAGGCATCTTCAGACTCCAATAATGGAGCAA
TGACGTAAGGGCTTACGAAATAAGTAAGGGTAGTTTGGGAAATGTCCACTCACCCGTCAGTCTATAAATA
CTTAGCCCCTCCCTCATTGTTAAGGGAGCAAAATCTCAGAGAGATAGTCCTAGAGAGAGAAAGAGAGCAA
GTAGCCTAGAAGTAGTCAAGGCGGCGAAGTATTCAGGCACGTGGCCAGGAAGAAGAAAAGCCAAGACGAC
GAAAACAGGTAAGAGCTAAGCTTCCTGCAGGAACAAAGCACCAGTGGTCTAGTGGTAGAATAGTACCCTG
CCACGGTACAGACCCGGGTTCGATTCCCGGCTGGTGCAGTTTTAGAGCTAGAAATAGCAAGTTAAAATAA
GGCTAGTCCGTTATCAACTTGAAAAAGTGGCACCGAGTCGGTGCAACAAAGCACCAGTGGTCTAGTGGTA
GAATAGTACCCTGCCACGGTACAGACCCGGGTTCGATTCCCGGCTGGTGCAAAGCCAGATAACAGTATGC
GTATTTGCGCGCTGATTTTTGCGGTATAAGAATATATACTGATATGTATACCCGAAGTATGTCAAAAGGA
GGTATGCTATGAAGCAGCGTATTACAGTGACAGTTGACAGCGACAGCTATCAGTTGCTCAAGGCATATAT
GATGTCAATATCTCCGGTCTGGTAAGCACAACCATGCAGAATGAAGCCCGTCGTCTGCGTGCCGAACGCT
GGAAAGCGGAAAATCAGGAAGGGATGGCTGAGGTCGCCCGGTTTATTGAAATGAACGGCTCTTTTGCTGA
CGAGAACAGGGGCTGGTGAAATGCAGTTTAAGGTTTACACCTATAAAAGAGAGAGCCGTTATCGTCTGTT
TGTGGATGTACAGAGTGATATTATTGACACGCCCGGGCGACGGATGGTGATCCCCCTGGCCAGTGCACGT
CTGCTGTCAGATAAAGTCTCCCGTGAACTTTACCCGGTGGTGCATATCGGGGATGAAAGCTGGCGCATGA
TGACCACCGATATGGCCAGTGTGCCGGTTTCCGTTATCGGGGAAGAAGTGGCTGATCTCAGCCACCGCGA
AAATGACATCAAAAACGCCATTAACCTGATGTTCTGGGGAATATAAGCTCTTCAGTCGATCGACAAGCTC
GAGTTTCTCCATAATAATGTGTGAGTAGTTCCCAGATAAGGGAATTAGGGTTCCTATAGGGTTTCGCTCA
TGTGTTGAGCATATAAGAAACCCTTAGTATGTATTTGTATTTGTAAAATACTTCTATCAATAAAATTTCT
AATTCCTAAAACCAAAATCCAGTACTAAAATCCAGATCCCCCGAATTACCGGCGAGCTTTGGGTACGTCA
CGTGGCTCGAGCGCGTAGTCCTCGGTAATATCGCAGAACAAAAGTACCTGATATCGAGTGTACTTCAAGT
CACACCGGCGAGTGCCAGCCAGGACAGAAATGCCTCGACTTCGCTGCTACCCAAGGTTGCCGGGTGACGC
ACACCGTGGAAACGGATGAAGGCACGAACCCAGTGGACATAAGCCTGTTCGGTTCGTAAGCTGTAATGCA
AGTAGCGTATGCGCTCACGCAACTGGTCCAGAACCTTGACCGAACGCAGCGGTGGTAACGGCGCAGTGGC
GGTTTTCATGGCTTGTTATGACTGTTTTTTTGGGGTACAGTCTATGCCTCGGGCATCCAAGCAGCAAGCG
CGTTACGCCGTGGGTCGATGTTTGATGTTATGGAGCAGCAACGATGTTACGCAGCAGGGCAGTCGCCCTA
AAACAAAGTTAAACATTATGAGGGAAGCGGTGATCGCCGAAGTATCGACTCAACTATCAGAGGTAGTTGG
CGTCATCGAGCGCCATCTCGAACCGACGTTGCTGGCCGTACATTTGTACGGCTCCGCAGTGGATGGCGGC
CTGAAGCCACACAGTGATATTGATTTGCTGGTTACGGTGACCGTAAGGCTTGATGAAACAACGCGGCGAG
CTTTGATCAACGACCTTTTGGAAACTTCGGCTTCCCCTGGAGAGAGCGAGATTCTCCGCGCTGTAGAAGT
CACCATTGTTGTGCACGACGACATCATTCCGTGGCGTTATCCAGCTAAGCGCGAACTGCAATTTGGAGAA
TGGCAGCGCAATGACATTCTTGCAGGTATCTTCGAGCCAGCCACGATCGACATTGATCTGGCTATCTTGC
TGACAAAAGCAAGAGAACATAGCGTTGCCTTGGTAGGTCCAGCGGCGGAGGAACTCTTTGATCCGGTTCC
TGAACAGGATCTATTTGAGGCGCTAAATGAAACCTTAACGCTATGGAACTCGCCGCCCGACTGGGCTGGC
GATGAGCGAAATGTAGTGCTTACGTTGTCCCGCATTTGGTACAGCGCAGTAACCGGCAAAATCGCGCCGA
AGGATGTCGCTGCCGACTGGGCAATGGAGCGCCTGCCGGCCCAGTATCAGCCCGTCATACTTGAAGCTAG
ACAGGCTTATCTTGGACAAGAAGAAGATCGCTTGGCCTCGCGCGCAGATCAGTTGGAAGAATTTGTCCAC
TACGTGAAAGGCGAGATCACCAAGGTAGTCGGCAAATAACCCTCGAGCCACCCATGACCAAAATCCCTTA
ACGTGAGTTACGCGTCGTTCCACTGAGCGTCAGAC
Features (pLannotate 1.2.2; 14 found; start..end, strand, type, name):
     27..615     +  rep_origin     ori: high-copy-number ColE1/pMB1/pBR322/pUC origin of replication
   1332..1673    +  promoter       CaMV 35S promoter: strong constitutive promoter from cauliflower mosaic virus
   1711..5814    +  CDS            cas9: CAS9_STRP1 - Also known as csn1 From Streptococcus pyogenes serotype M1.
   5858..6106    +  terminator     HSP terminator: efficient transcription terminator from the Arabidopsis thaliana heat shock protein 18.2 gene (Nagaya et al., 2010)
   6617..6687    +  ncRNA          tRNA: Accession: RF00005 - tRNA
   6689..6764    +  misc_RNA       gRNA scaffold: guide RNA scaffold for the Streptococcus pyogenes CRISPR/Cas9 system
   6770..6840    +  ncRNA          tRNA: Accession: RF00005 - tRNA
   6841..6907    +  intron         PDK intron (fragment): pdk; modified pyruvate orthophosphate dikinase intron from Flaveria trinervia 3.0
   6998..7156    +  CDS            ccdA (fragment): CCDA_ECO57 - Also known as H, letA. Experimental evidence at protein level: Swiss-Prot protein existence level 1. Antitoxin component of a type II toxin-antitoxin (TA) system which inhibits the post-segregational killing (PSK) of plasmid-free cells, also referred to as a plasmid addiction system. Binds to and blocks the activity of CcdB; will also remove bound CcdB protein from the CcdB-GyrA complex by forming a CcdA-CcdB complex, a process termed rejuvenation. Functions as a transcriptional corepressor for the ccdAB operon, repression also requires CcdB (By similarity). From Escherichia coli
   7161..7463    +  CDS            ccdB: CCDB_ECOLI - Also known as G, letB, letD. Experimental evidence at protein level: Swiss-Prot protein existence level 1. Toxic component of a type II toxin-antitoxin (TA) system, functioning in plasmid maintainence. Responsible for the post- segregational killing (PSK) of plasmid-free cells, also referred to as a plasmid addiction system. Half-life of over 2 hours. Cell killing by CcdB is accompanied by filamentation, defects in chromosome and plasmid segregation, defects in cell division, formation of anucleate cells, decreased DNA synthesis and plasmid loss. Interferes with the activity of DN
   7494..7668    +  polyA_signal   CaMV poly(A) signal: cauliflower mosaic virus polyadenylation signal
   7876..7899    +  promoter       Pc promoter (fragment): intI1 (promoter lies within the coding sequence); class 1 integron promoter
   8075..8131    +  CDS            GmR (fragment): gentamycin acetyltransferase; aacC1; confers resistance to gentamycin
   8138..8929    +  CDS            SmR: aminoglycoside adenylyltransferase (Murphy, 1985); aadA; confers resistance to spectinomycin and streptomycin
