[The description below was written by a language model from this plasmid's Addgene catalogue record and pLannotate feature annotations shown in this document.]
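Description:
pDIRECT_10E is a non-T-DNA plant expression and CRISPR vector built on the pTRANS_100 backbone, part of a modular toolkit for plant genome engineering. Because it lacks T-DNA borders and carries no plant selectable marker, it suits direct DNA delivery rather than Agrobacterium-mediated transformation, although the record does not name a specific delivery method. In bacteria it replicates from a high-copy ColE1/pUC-type origin and is selected with spectinomycin through the aadA (SmR) aminoglycoside adenylyltransferase gene. This gene sits downstream of fragments of a class 1 integron Pc promoter and a gentamicin resistance gene, which appear to be remnants of the marker's source cassette.

The payload has two units. In the first, the CaMV 35S promoter drives a Streptococcus pyogenes Cas9 coding sequence, designated AtCas9 in the catalogue and so presumably Arabidopsis codon-optimised, terminated by the Arabidopsis HSP18.2 terminator. The second is a guide RNA array that the catalogue says is driven by the CmYLCV promoter; the automated annotation did not detect this promoter, but an unannotated stretch upstream of the array could accommodate it. The array region contains a tRNA, a gRNA scaffold and a second tRNA, followed by a short PDK intron fragment, a partial ccdA and an intact ccdB gene, and it ends with the CaMV poly(A) signal. With tRNA spacers, several guides are transcribed as a single Pol II transcript, and endogenous tRNA-processing enzymes cut it into individual gRNAs. The ccdB toxin gene serves as a counter-selectable placeholder, so the empty vector requires a ccdB-tolerant strain. Replacing ccdB with user-designed guide units during direct cloning allows recombinants to be recovered in standard strains. The exact cloning sites are not recorded.
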