Addgene plasmid #91209: pDIRECT_10E
Purpose: Direct Cloning, Type: non-T-DNA, Engineering Reagent: 35S:AtCas9 + CmYLCV:gRNAs with tRNA spacers , Plant Selection: none
Depositing lab: Daniel Voytas. Depositing organization: University of Minnesota. Publication: A multi-purpose toolkit to enable advanced genome engineering in plants. Cermak T, Curtin SJ, Gil-Humanes J, Cegan R, Kono TJY, Konecna E, Belanto JJ, Starker CG, Mathre JW, Greenstein RL, Voytas DF. Plant Cell. 2017 May 18. pii: tpc.00922.2016. doi: 10.1105/tpc.16.00922. PubMed 28522548.
Backbone
  Vector backbone: pTRANS_100
  Vector type: Plant Expression, CRISPR
Growth in bacteria
  Bacterial resistance: Spectinomycin, 50 μg/mL
  Growth temperature: 37°C
  Growth strain: ccdB Survival
  Copy number: High Copy
Gene/Insert
  Gene/Insert name: 35S:AtCas9 + CmYLCV:gRNAs with tRNA spacers
  Species: Synthetic
  Cloning method: Restriction Enzyme; 5′ cloning site unknown (unknown if destroyed); 3′ cloning site unknown (unknown if destroyed)
  Sequencing primers: 5′ unknown
Terms and licenses: Academic/Nonprofit Terms; Industry Terms: Not Available to Industry
How to cite: pDIRECT_10E was a gift from Daniel Voytas (Addgene plasmid # 91209 ; http://n2t.net/addgene:91209 ; RRID:Addgene_91209)
